Addgene plasmid #37343: pQC membrane Venus IX
Depositing lab: Connie Cepko. Depositing organization: Harvard Medical School. Publication: Conditional expression of the TVA receptor allows clonal analysis of descendents from Cre-expressing progenitor cells. Beier KT, Samson ME, Matsuda T, Cepko CL. Dev Biol. 2011 May 15;353(2):309-20. Epub 2011 Mar 21. 10.1016/j.ydbio.2011.03.004 PubMed 21397594.
Backbone
  Vector backbone: pQC
  Backbone manufacturer: clontech
  Backbone size w/o insert (bp): 6000
  Total vector size (bp): 7000
Growth in bacteria
  Bacterial resistance: Ampicillin, 100 μg/mL
  Growth temperature: 37°C
  Growth strain: DH5alpha
  Copy number: High Copy
Gene/Insert
  Gene/Insert name: membrane Venus
  Species: Synthetic
  Insert size (bp): 800
Terms and licenses: Academic/Nonprofit Terms; Industry Terms: Not Available to Industry
How to cite: pQC membrane Venus IX was a gift from Connie Cepko (Addgene plasmid # 37343 ; http://n2t.net/addgene:37343 ; RRID:Addgene_37343)
