[The description below was written by a language model from this plasmid's Addgene catalogue record and pLannotate feature annotations shown in this document.]
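Description:
pQC membrane Venus IX is a self-inactivating gammaretroviral (MMLV-type) transfer vector built on the Clontech pQC backbone, about 7.1 kb in total, for producing replication-incompetent retrovirus that marks infected cells with a membrane-targeted yellow fluorescent protein. In bacteria it is maintained as a high-copy plasmid through a ColE1/pUC-type origin and selected with ampicillin via the β-lactamase gene. The backbone also contains an SV40 enhancer/early promoter region and small remnants of pBR322 rop and bom sequences.

The viral portion begins with a hybrid 5' end in which the CMV immediate early enhancer and promoter are fused to a truncated MoMSV LTR, allowing strong transcription of the genomic RNA in packaging cells. This is followed by the packaging signal and a truncated gag segment lacking its start codon, which together support encapsidation. The 3' LTR carries a U3 deletion, so after reverse transcription and integration both LTRs are transcriptionally disabled. Expression in the target cell therefore depends on the internal CMV enhancer/promoter.

That internal promoter drives the roughly 800 bp synthetic insert. It consists of a short N-terminal fragment of rat Gap43, which serves as a membrane-anchoring signal, fused in frame to Venus, so that fluorescence outlines the plasma membrane and cell processes. An EMCV IRES lies downstream of Venus, but the feature table shows only a short env fragment after it and no second complete coding sequence, so the IRES position appears to be empty in this version. The associated publication concerns clonal analysis of the descendants of progenitor cells, consistent with use of this vector for retroviral lineage tracing and morphological labelling.
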