Features (pLannotate 1.2.2; 20 found; start..end, strand, type, name):
    310..513     +  promoter       CMV promoter: human cytomegalovirus (CMV) immediate early promoter
    514..689     +  LTR            5' LTR (truncated): truncated long terminal repeat from Moloney murine sarcoma virus
    811..1085    +  misc_feature   MESV Ψ (fragment): packaging signal of murine embryonic stem cell virus
   1152..1568    +  CDS            gag (truncated): truncated Moloney murine leukemia virus (MMLV) gag gene lacking the start codon
   1605..1908    +  enhancer       CMV enhancer: human cytomegalovirus immediate early enhancer
   1981..1998    -  promoter       CMV promoter (fragment): human cytomegalovirus (CMV) immediate early promoter
   2061..2112    +  promoter       CMVd2 promoter: truncated human cytomegalovirus (CMV) immediate early promoter that yields moderately reduced expression relative to the full-length promoter
   2288..2347    +  CDS            Gap43 (fragment): NEUM_RAT - Experimental evidence at protein level: Swiss-Prot protein existence level 1. This protein is associated with nerve growth. It is a major component of the motile 'growth cones' that form the tips of elongating axons. Plays a role in axonal and dendritic filopodia induction (By similarity). From Rattus norvegicus (Rat).
   2348..3064    +  CDS            Venus: Venus is a basic (constitutively fluorescent) yellow fluorescent protein published in 2002, derived from Aequorea victoria. It is reported to be a rapidly-maturing weak dimer with moderate acid sensitivity.
   3097..3669    +  misc_feature   IRES: internal ribosome entry site (IRES) of the encephalomyocarditis virus (EMCV)
   3689..3761    +  CDS            env (fragment): murine leukemia virus gPr80 envelope polyprotein precursor; env; proteolytically cleaved into gp70SU and p15TM subunits
   3803..4228    +  LTR            3' LTR (ΔU3): self-inactivating 3' long terminal repeat (LTR) from Moloney murine leukemia virus
   4297..4337    +  CDS            rop (fragment): Rop protein, which maintains plasmids at low copy number; rop
   4439..4477    +  misc_feature   bom (fragment): basis of mobility region from pBR322
   4494..4823    +  promoter       SV40 promoter: SV40 enhancer and early promoter
   4829..4930    +  misc_feature   bom (fragment): basis of mobility region from pBR322
   5116..5704    -  rep_origin     ori: high-copy-number ColE1/pMB1/pBR322/pUC origin of replication
   5875..6735    -  CDS            AmpR: β-lactamase; bla; confers resistance to ampicillin, carbenicillin, and related antibiotics
   6736..6840    -  promoter       AmpR promoter: bla
   7026..309     +  enhancer       CMV enhancer (across the origin): human cytomegalovirus immediate early enhancer
>Addgene plasmid #37343 | pQC membrane Venus IX | depositor full sequence | sequence record 46988 | pQC membrane Venus IX sequence 7097 bps
TCCGCGTTACATAACTTACGGTAAATGGCCCGCCTGGCTGACCGCCCAACGACCCCCGCCCATTGACGTC
AATAATGACGTATGTTCCCATAGTAACGCCAATAGGGACTTTCCATTGACGTCAATGGGTGGAGTATTTA
CGGTAAACTGCCCACTTGGCAGTACATCAAGTGTATCATATGCCAAGTACGCCCCCTATTGACGTCAATG
ACGGTAAATGGCCCGCTCTGGCATTATGCCCAGTACATGACCTTATGGGACTTTCCTACTTGGCAGTACA
TCTACGTATTAGTCATCGCTATTACCATGGTGATGCGGTTTTGGCAGTACATCAATGGGCGTGGATAGCG
GTTTGACTCACGGGGATTTCCAAGTCTCCACCCCATTGACGTCAATGGGAGTTTGTTTTGGCACCAAAAT
CAACGGGACTTTCCAAAATGTCGTAACAACTCCGCCCCATTGACGCAAATGGGCGGTAGGCGTGTACGGT
GGGAGGTCTATATAAGCAGAGCTCAATAAAAGAGCCCACAACCCCTCACTCGGCGCGCCAGTCTTCCGAT
AGACTGCGTCGCCCGGGTACCCGTATTCCCAATAAAGCCTCTTGCTGTTTGCATCCGAATCGTGGTCTCG
CTGTTCCTTGGGAGGGTCTCCTCTGAGTGATTGACTACCCACGACGGGGGTCTTTCATTTGGGGGCTCGT
CCGGGATTTGGAGACCCCTGCCCAGGGACCACCGACCCACCACCGGGAGGTAAGCTGGCCAGCAACTTAT
CTGTGTCTGTCCGATTGTCTAGTGTCTATGTTTGATGTTATGCGCCTGCGTCTGTACTAGTTAGCTAACT
AGCTCTGTATCTGGCGGACCCGTGGTGGAACTGACGAGTTCTGAACACCCGGCCGCAACCCTGGGAGACG
TCCCAGGGACTTTGGGGGCCGTTTTTGTGGCCCGACCTGAGGAAGGGAGTCGATGTGGAATCCGACCCCG
TCAGGATATGTGGTTCTGGTAGGAGACGAGAACCTAAAACAGTTCCCGCCTCCGTCTGAATTTTTGCTTT
CGGTTTGGAACCGAAGCCGCGCGTCTTGTCTGCTGCAGCGCTGCAGCATCGTTCTGTGTTGTCTCTGTCT
GACTGTGTTTCTGTATTTGTCTGAAAATTAGGGCCAGACTGTTACCACTCCCTTAAGTTTGACCTTAGGT
CACTGGAAAGATGTCGAGCGGATCGCTCACAACCAGTCGGTAGATGTCAAGAAGAGACGTTGGGTTACCT
TCTGCTCTGCAGAATGGCCAACCTTTAACGTCGGATGGCCGCGAGACGGCACCTTTAACCGAGACCTCAT
CACCCAGGTTAAGATCAAGGTCTTTTCACCTGGCCCGCATGGACACCCAGACCAGGTCCCCTACATCGTG
ACCTGGGAAGCCTTGGCTTTTGACCCCCCTCCCTGGGTCAAGCCCTTTGTACACCCTAAGCCTCCGCCTC
CTCTTCCTCCATCCGCCCCGTCTCTCCCCCTTGAACCTCCTCGTTCGACCCCGCCTCGATCCTCCCTTTA
TCCAGCCCTCACTCCTTCTCTAGGCGCCGGAATTGAAGATCTGGGGGATCGATCCTCTAGAGTCCGTTAC
ATAACTTACGGTAAATGGCCCGCCTGGCTGACCGCCCAACGACCCCCGCCCATTGACGTCAATAATGACG
TATGTTCCCATAGTAACGCCAATAGGGACTTTCCATTGACGTCAATGGGTGGAGTATTTACGGTAAACTG
CCCACTTGGCAGTACATCAAGTGTATCATATGCCAAGTACGCCCCCTATTGACGTCAATGACGGTAAATG
GCCCGCCTGGCATTATGCCCAGTACATGACCTTATGGGACTTTCCTACTTGGCAGTACATCTACGTATTA
GTCATCGCTATTACCATGGTGATGCGGTTTTGGCAGTACATCAATGGGCGTGAATAGCGGTTTGACTCAC
GGGGATTTCCAAGTCTCCACCCCATTGACGTCAATGGGAGTTTGTTTTGGCACCAAAATCAACGGGACTT
TCCAAAATGTCGTAACAACTCCGCCCCATTGACGCAAATGGGCGGTAGGCGTGTACGGTGGGAGGTCTAT
ATAAGCAGAGCTCGTTTAGTGAACCGTCAGATCGCCTGGAGACGCCATCCACGCTGTTTTGACCTCCATA
GAAGACACCGGGACCGATCCAGCCTCCGCGGCCGGGAACGGTGCATTGGAACGCTGCAGGAATTGATCCG
CGGCCGCACCGGTAGGCCTCGTACGCTTAATTAACGGATCCGCCGCCATGCTGTGCTGTATGAGAAGAAC
CAAACAGGTTGAAAAGAATGATGAGGACCAAAAGATCATGGTGAGCAAGGGCGAGGAGCTGTTCACCGGG
GTGGTGCCCATCCTGGTCGAGCTGGACGGCGACGTAAACGGCCACAAGTTCAGCGTGTCCGGCGAGGGCG
AGGGCGATGCCACCTACGGCAAGCTGACCCTGAAGTTAATCTGCACCACCGGCAAGCTGCCCGTGCCCTG
GCCCACCCTCGTGACCACCTTAGGCTACGGCCTGCAGTGCTTCGCCCGCTACCCCGACCACATGAAGCAG
CACGACTTCTTCAAGTCCGCCATGCCCGAAGGCTACGTCCAGGAGCGCACCATCTTCTTCAAGGACGACG
GCAACTACAAGACCCGCGCCGAGGTGAAGTTCGAGGGCGACACCCTGGTGAACCGCATCGAGCTGAAGGG
CATCGACTTCAAGGAGGACGGCAACATCCTGGGGCACAAGCTGGAGTACAACTACAACAGCCACAACGTC
TATATCACGGCCGACAAGCAGAAGAACGGCATCAAGGCGAACTTCAAGATCCGCCACAACATCGAGGACG
GCGGCGTGCAGCTCGCCGACCACTACCAGCAGAACACCCCCATCGGCGACGGCCCCGTGCTGCTGCCCGA
CAACCACTACCTGAGCTACCAGTCCGCCCTGAGCAAAGACCCCAACGAGAAGCGCGATCACATGGTCCTG
CTGGAGTTCGTGACCGCCGCCGGGATCACTCTCGGCATGGACGAGCTGTACAAGTAAAGCGGCCGCACTC
CTCAGGTGGAATTCCGCCCCTCTCCCTCCCCCCCCCCTAACGTTACTGGCCGAAGCCGCTTGGAATAAGG
CCGGTGTGCGTTTGTCTATATGTTATTTTCCACCATATTGCCGTCTTTTGGCAATGTGAGGGCCCGGAAA
CCTGGCCCTGTCTTCTTGACGAGCATTCCTAGGGGTCTTTCCCCTCTCGCCAAAGGAATGCAAGGTCTGT
TGAATGTCGTGAAGGAAGCAGTTCCTCTGGAAGCTTCTTGAAGACAAACAACGTCTGTAGCGACCCTTTG
CAGGCAGCGGAACCCCCCACCTGGCGACAGGTGCCTCTGCGGCCAAAAGCCACGTGTATAAGATACACCT
GCAAAGGCGGCACAACCCCAGTGCCACGTTGTGAGTTGGATAGTTGTGGAAAGAGTCAAATGGCTCTCCT
CAAGCGTATTCAACAAGGGGCTGAAGGATGCCCAGAAGGTACCCCATTGTATGGGATCTGATCTGGGGCC
TCGGTGCACATGCTTTACATGTGTTTAGTCGAGGTTAAAAAACGTCTAGGCCCCCCGAACCACGGGGACG
TGGTTTTCCTTTGAAAAACACGATGATAAGCTTGATCACGCGTCTCGAGATATCAGTGGTCCAGGCTCTA
GTTTTGACTCAACAATATCACCAGCTGAAGCCTATAGAGTACGAGCCATAGATAAAATAAAAGATTTTAT
TTAGTCTCCAGAAAAAGGGGGGAATGAAAGACCCCACCTGTAGGTTTGGCAAGCTAGCTTAAGTAACGCC
ATTTTGCAAGGCATGGAAAAATACATAACTGAGAATAGAGAAGTTCAGATCAAGGTCAGGAACAGATGGA
ACAGGGTCGACCCTAGAGAACCATCAGATGTTTCCAGGGTGCCCCAAGGACCTGAAATGACCCTGTGCCT
TATTTGAACTAACCAATCAGTTCGCTTCTCGCTTCTGTTCGCGCGCTTCTGCTCCCCGAGCTCAATAAAA
GAGCCCACAACCCCTCACTCGGGGCGCCAGTCCTCCGATTGACTGAGTCGCCCGGGTACCCGTGTATCCA
ATAAACCCTCTTGCAGTTGCATCCGACTTGTGGTCTCGCTGTTCCTTGGGAGGGTCTCCTCTGAGTGATT
GACTACCCGTCAGCGGGGGTCTTTCATTTGGGGGCTCGTCCGGGATCGGGAGACCCCTGCCCAGGGACCA
CCGACCCACCACCGGGAGGTAAGCTGGCTGCCTCGCGCGTTTCGGTGATGACGGTGAAAACCTCTGACAC
ATGCAGCTCCCGGAGACGGTCACAGCTTGTCTGTAAGCGGATGCCGGGAGCAGACAAGCCCGTCAGGGCG
CGTCAGCGGGTGTTGGCGGGTGTCGGGGCGCAGCCATGACCCAGTCACGTAGCGATAGCGGAGTGTAGAT
CCGGCTGTGGAATGTGTGTCAGTTAGGGTGTGGAAAGTCCCCAGGCTCCCCAGCAGGCAGAAGTATGCAA
AGCATGCATCTCAATTAGTCAGCAACCAGGTGTGGAAAGTCCCCAGGCTCCCCAGCAGGCAGAAGTATGC
AAAGCATGCATCTCAATTAGTCAGCAACCATAGTCCCGCCCCTAACTCCGCCCATCCCGCCCCTAACTCC
GCCCAGTTCCGCCCATTCTCCGCCCCATGGCTGACTAATTTTTTTTATTTATGCAGAGGCCGAGGCCGCC
TCGGCCTCTGAGCTATTCCAGAAGTAGTGAGGAGGCTTTTTTGGAGGCCTAGGCTTTTGCAAAAAGCTTA
CTGGCTTAACTATGCGGCATCAGAGCAGATTGTACTGAGAGTGCACCATATGCGGTGTGAAATACCGCAC
AGATGCGTAAGGAGAAAATACCGCATCAGGCGCTCTTCCGCTTCCTCGCTCACTGACTCGCTGCGCTCGG
TCGTTCGGCTGCGGCGAGCGGTATCAGCTCACTCAAAGGCGGTAATACGGTTATCCACAGAATCAGGGGA
TAACGCAGGAAAGAACATGTGAGCAAAAGGCCAGCAAAAGGCCAGGAACCGTAAAAAGGCCGCGTTGCTG
GCGTTTTTCCATAGGCTCCGCCCCCCTGACGAGCATCACAAAAATCGACGCTCAAGTCAGAGGTGGCGAA
ACCCGACAGGACTATAAAGATACCAGGCGTTTCCCCCTGGAAGCTCCCTCGTGCGCTCTCCTGTTCCGAC
CCTGCCGCTTACCGGATACCTGTCCGCCTTTCTCCCTTCGGGAAGCGTGGCGCTTTCTCATAGCTCACGC
TGTAGGTATCTCAGTTCGGTGTAGGTCGTTCGCTCCAAGCTGGGCTGTGTGCACGAACCCCCCGTTCAGC
CCGACCGCTGCGCCTTATCCGGTAACTATCGTCTTGAGTCCAACCCGGTAAGACACGACTTATCGCCACT
GGCAGCAGCCACTGGTAACAGGATTAGCAGAGCGAGGTATGTAGGCGGTGCTACAGAGTTCTTGAAGTGG
TGGCCTAACTACGGCTACACTAGAAGGACAGTATTTGGTATCTGCGCTCTGCTGAAGCCAGTTACCTTCG
GAAAAAGAGTTGGTAGCTCTTGATCCGGCAAACAAACCACCGCTGGTAGCGGTGGTTTTTTTGTTTGCAA
GCAGCAGATTACGCGCAGAAAAAAAGGATCTCAAGAAGATCCTTTGATCTTTTCTACGGGGTCTGACGCT
CAGTGGAACGAAAACTCACGTTAAGGGATTTTGGTCATGAGATTATCAAAAAGGATCTTCACCTAGATCC
TTTTAAATTAAAAATGAAGTTTTAAATCAATCTAAAGTATATATGAGTAAACTTGGTCTGACAGTTACCA
ATGCTTAATCAGTGAGGCACCTATCTCAGCGATCTGTCTATTTCGTTCATCCATAGTTGCCTGACTCCCC
GTCGTGTAGATAACTACGATACGGGAGGGCTTACCATCTGGCCCCAGTGCTGCAATGATACCGCGAGACC
CACGCTCACCGGCTCCAGATTTATCAGCAATAAACCAGCCAGCCGGAAGGGCCGAGCGCAGAAGTGGTCC
TGCAACTTTATCCGCCTCCATCCAGTCTATTAATTGTTGCCGGGAAGCTAGAGTAAGTAGTTCGCCAGTT
AATAGTTTGCGCAACGTTGTTGCCATTGCTGCAGGCATCGTGGTGTCACGCTCGTCGTTTGGTATGGCTT
CATTCAGCTCCGGTTCCCAACGATCAAGGCGAGTTACATGATCCCCCATGTTGTGCAAAAAAGCGGTTAG
CTCCTTCGGTCCTCCGATCGTTGTCAGAAGTAAGTTGGCCGCAGTGTTATCACTCATGGTTATGGCAGCA
CTGCATAATTCTCTTACTGTCATGCCATCCGTAAGATGCTTTTCTGTGACTGGTGAGTACTCAACCAAGT
CATTCTGAGAATAGTGTATGCGGCGACCGAGTTGCTCTTGCCCGGCGTCAACACGGGATAATACCGCGCC
ACATAGCAGAACTTTAAAAGTGCTCATCATTGGAAAACGTTCTTCGGGGCGAAAACTCTCAAGGATCTTA
CCGCTGTTGAGATCCAGTTCGATGTAACCCACTCGTGCACCCAACTGATCTTCAGCATCTTTTACTTTCA
CCAGCGTTTCTGGGTGAGCAAAAACAGGAAGGCAAAATGCCGCAAAAAAGGGAATAAGGGCGACACGGAA
ATGTTGAATACTCATACTCTTCCTTTTTCAATATTATTGAAGCATTTATCAGGGTTATTGTCTCATGAGC
GGATACATATTTGAATGTATTTAGAAAAATAAACAAATAGGGGTTCCGCGCACATTTCCCCGAAAAGTGC
CACCTGACGTCTAAGAAACCATTATTATCATGACATTAACCTATAAAAATAGGCGTATCACGAGGCCCTT
TCGTCTTCAAGAATTAGCTTGGCCATTGCATACGTTGTATCCATATCATAATATGTACATTTATATTGGC
TCATGTCCAACATTACCGCCATGTTGACATTGATTATTGACTAGTTATTAATAGTAATCAATTACGGGGT
CATTAGTTCATAGCCCATATATGGAGT
