>Addgene plasmid #37343 | pQC membrane Venus IX | addgene partial sequence | sequence record 50399 | LNCX 5'-AGCTCGTTTAGTGAACCGTCAGATC-3'
ACATCAGCTGTTTTGACCTCCATAGAAGACACCGGGACCGATCCAGCCTCCGCGGCCGGGAACGGTGCAT
TGGAACGGACCTGCAGGAATTGATCCGCGGCCGCACCGGTAGGCCTCGTACGCTTAATTAACGGATCCGC
CGCCATGCTGTGCTGTATGAGAAGAACCAAACAGGTTGAAAAGAATGATGAGGACCAAAAGATCATGGTG
AGCAAGGGCGAGGAGCTGTTCACCGGGGTGGTGCCCATCCTGGTCGAGCTGGACGGCGACGTAAACGGCC
ACAAGTTCAGCGTGTCCGGCGAGGGCGAGGGCGATGCCACCTACGGCAAGCTGACCCTGAAGTTAATCTG
CACCACCGGCAAGCTGCCCGTGCCCTGGCCCACCCTCGTGACCACCTTAGGCTACGGCCTGCAGTGCTTC
GCCCGCTACCCCGACCACATGAAGCAGCACGACTTCTTCAAGTCCGCCATGCCCGAAGGCTACGTCCAGG
AGCGCACCATCTTCTTCAAGGACGACGGCAACTACAAGACCCGCGCCGAGGTGAAGTTCGAGGGCGACAC
CCTGGTGAACCGCATCGAGCTGAAGGGCATCGACTTCAAGGAGGACGGCAACATCCTGGGGCACAAGCTG
GAGTACAACTACAACAGCCACAACGTCTATATCACGGCCGACAAGCAGAAGAACGGCATCAAGGCGAACT
TCAAGATCCGCCACAACATCGAGGACGGCGGCGTGCAGCTCGCCGACCACTACCAGCAGAACACCCCCAT
CGGCGACGGCCCCGTGCTGCTGCCCGACAACCACTACCTGAGCTACCAGTCCGCCCTGAGCAAAGACTCA
